Addgene plasmid #134994: pMP315
Purpose: KRAB-m6A Reader. Repress transcription near Gm6ATC sites. pUBC-KRAB-NLS-DpnI(aa146-254)
Depositing lab: Ahmad Khalil. Depositing organization: Boston University Main Campus. Publication: Engineering Epigenetic Regulation Using Synthetic Read-Write Modules. Park M, Patel N, Keung AJ, Khalil AS. Cell. 2019 Jan 10;176(1-2):227-238.e20. doi: 10.1016/j.cell.2018.11.002. Epub 2018 Dec 6. PubMed 30528434.
Backbone
  Vector backbone: pCS
  Backbone manufacturer: Inder Verma
  Total vector size (bp): 4988
  Vector type: Mammalian Expression
Growth in bacteria
  Bacterial resistance: Ampicillin, 100 μg/mL
  Growth temperature: 37°C
  Growth strain: DH5alpha
  Copy number: Unknown
Gene/Insert
  Gene/Insert name: pUBC-KRAB-NLS-DpnI(aa146-254)
  Species: H. sapiens (human), Synthetic
  Tag / fusion protein: KRAB domain (N terminal on insert); DpnI(aa146-254) (C terminal on insert)
Terms and licenses: Academic/Nonprofit Terms; Industry Terms: Not Available to Industry
How to cite: pMP315 was a gift from Ahmad Khalil (Addgene plasmid # 134994 ; http://n2t.net/addgene:134994 ; RRID:Addgene_134994)
