[The description below was written by a language model from this plasmid's Addgene catalogue record and pLannotate feature annotations shown in this document.]
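Description:
pMP315 is a mammalian expression plasmid built on the pCS backbone that encodes a synthetic "reader" protein for N6-methyladenine in DNA, coupled to a transcriptional repressor. It is propagated in E. coli through a high-copy ColE1/pUC-type origin and selected with ampicillin via the β-lactamase gene and its native promoter. The catalogue lists a size of about 5 kb, which agrees closely with the 4,970 nt sequenced record. No mammalian selection marker is annotated, so the plasmid appears suited to transient transfection. An SV40 origin and SV40 poly(A) signal are also present in the backbone, along with lac promoter/operator remnants and short lacI fragments that are carry-over cloning vector sequence.

The expression cassette is driven by the human ubiquitin C (UbC) promoter, preceded by a very short CMV enhancer fragment. It encodes the KRAB repression domain of human ZNF10 at the N terminus, followed by a nuclear localization signal (named in the record but not separately annotated), then residues 146–254 of the Streptococcus pneumoniae restriction enzyme DpnI at the C terminus. This DpnI fragment is used here to recognize methylated Gm6ATC sites. Transcripts are terminated by a rabbit β-globin polyadenylation signal; the adjacent "HBB" hit is most likely part of that β-globin 3′ region rather than an expressed coding segment.

By binding Gm6ATC sites and recruiting KRAB-dependent silencing machinery, the fusion represses transcription of nearby genes. It serves as the reader-effector component of a synthetic epigenetic read-write system, intended for use where adenine methylation has been deposited at target GATC sites.
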