Features (pLannotate 1.2.2; 17 found; start..end, strand, type, name):
     88..948     -  CDS            AmpR: β-lactamase; bla; confers resistance to ampicillin, carbenicillin, and related antibiotics
    949..1053    -  promoter       AmpR promoter: bla
   1084..1103    +  enhancer       CMV enhancer (fragment): human cytomegalovirus immediate early enhancer
   1104..2308    +  promoter       UbC promoter: human ubiquitin C promoter
   2362..2556    +  CDS            KRAB: Krüppel-associated box (KRAB) transcriptional repression domain from the human zinc finger protein ZNF10 (Margolin et al., 1994)
   2677..3003    +  CDS            dpnC (fragment): T2D1_STRPN - Experimental evidence at protein level: Swiss-Prot protein existence level 1. Recognizes the double-stranded and methylated sequence G(Me)ATC and cleaves after A-2. From Streptococcus pneumoniae serotype 4 (strain ATCC BAA-334 / TIGR4).
   3015..3086    +  CDS            HBB (fragment): HBB_PONPY - Experimental evidence at transcript level: Swiss-Prot protein existence level 2. Involved in oxygen transport from the lung to the various peripheral tissues. From Pongo pygmaeus (Bornean orangutan).
   3157..3212    +  polyA_signal   β-globin poly(A) signal: rabbit β-globin polyadenylation signal (Gil and Proudfoot, 1987)
   3597..3613    -  protein_bind   lac operator: The lac repressor binds to the lac operator to inhibit transcription in E. coli. This inhibition can be relieved by adding lactose or isopropyl-β-D-thiogalactopyranoside (IPTG). lac repressor encoded by lacI
   3621..3651    -  promoter       lac promoter: promoter for the E. coli lac operon
   3666..3687    -  protein_bind   CAP binding site: CAP binding activates transcription in the presence of cAMP. E. coli catabolite activator protein
   3700..3739    -  CDS            lacI (fragment): lac repressor; lacI; The lac repressor binds to the lac operator to inhibit transcription in E. coli. This inhibition can be relieved by adding lactose or isopropyl-β-D-thiogalactopyranoside (IPTG).
   3746..3768    +  promoter       SV40 promoter (fragment): SV40 enhancer and early promoter
   3772..3906    +  rep_origin     SV40 ori: SV40 origin of replication
   3926..4060    +  polyA_signal   SV40 poly(A) signal: SV40 polyadenylation signal
   4062..4116    -  CDS            lacI (fragment): lac repressor; lacI; The lac repressor binds to the lac operator to inhibit transcription in E. coli. This inhibition can be relieved by adding lactose or isopropyl-β-D-thiogalactopyranoside (IPTG).
   4299..4887    -  rep_origin     ori: high-copy-number ColE1/pMB1/pBR322/pUC origin of replication
>Addgene plasmid #134994 | pMP315 | addgene full sequence | sequence record 269997 | Addgene NGS Result
AAAAAGGATCTTCACCTAGATCCTTTTAAATTAAAAATGAAGTTTTAAATCAATCTAAAGTATATATGAG
TAAACTTGGTCTGACAGTTACCAATGCTTAATCAGTGAGGCACCTATCTCAGCGATCTGTCTATTTCGTT
CATCCATAGTTGCCTGACTCCCCGTCGTGTAGATAACTACGATACGGGAGGGCTTACCATCTGGCCCCAG
TGCTGCAATGATACCGCGAGACCCACGCTCACCGGCTCCAGATTTATCAGCAATAAACCAGCCAGCCGGA
AGGGCCGAGCGCAGAAGTGGTCCTGCAACTTTATCCGCCTCCATCCAGTCTATTAATTGTTGCCGGGAAG
CTAGAGTAAGTAGTTCGCCAGTTAATAGTTTGCGCAACGTTGTTGCCATTGCTACAGGCATCGTGGTGTC
ACGCTCGTCGTTTGGTATGGCTTCATTCAGCTCCGGTTCCCAACGATCAAGGCGAGTTACATGATCCCCC
ATGTTGTGCAAAAAAGCGGTTAGCTCCTTCGGTCCTCCGATCGTTGTCAGAAGTAAGTTGGCCGCAGTGT
TATCACTCATGGTTATGGCAGCACTGCATAATTCTCTTACTGTCATGCCATCCGTAAGATGCTTTTCTGT
GACTGGTGAGTACTCAACCAAGTCATTCTGAGAATAGTGTATGCGGCGACCGAGTTGCTCTTGCCCGGCG
TCAATACGGGATAATACCGCGCCACATAGCAGAACTTTAAAAGTGCTCATCATTGGAAAACGTTCTTCGG
GGCGAAAACTCTCAAGGATCTTACCGCTGTTGAGATCCAGTTCGATGTAACCCACTCGTGCACCCAACTG
ATCTTCAGCATCTTTTACTTTCACCAGCGTTTCTGGGTGAGCAAAAACAGGAAGGCAAAATGCCGCAAAA
AAGGGAATAAGGGCGACACGGAAATGTTGAATACTCATACTCTTCCTTTTTCAATATTATTGAAGCATTT
ATCAGGGTTATTGTCTCATGAGCGGATACATATTTGAATGTATTTAGAAAAATAAACAAATAGGGGTTCC
GCGCACATTTCCCCGAAAAGTGCCACCTGGGTCGACATTGATTATTGACTAGTGCGCCGGGTTTTGGCGC
CTCCCGCGGGCGCCCCCCTCCTCACGGCGAGCGCTGCCACGTCAGACGAAGGGCGCAGCGAGCGTCCTGA
TCCTTCCGCCCGGACGCTCAGGACAGCGGCCCGCTGCTCATAAGACTCGGCCTTAGAACCCCAGTATCAG
CAGAAGGACATTTTAGGACGGGACTTGGGTGACTCTAGGGCACTGGTTTTCTTTCCAGAGAGCGGAACAG
GCGAGGAAAAGTAGTCCCTTCTCGGCGATTCTGCGGAGGGATCTCCGTGGGGCGGTGAACGCCGATGATT
ATATAAGGACGCGCCGGGTGTGGCACAGCTAGTTCCGTCGCAGCCGGGATTTGGGTCGCGGTTCTTGTTT
GTGGATCGCTGTGATCGTCACTTGGTGAGTAGCGGGCTGCTGGGCTGGCCGGGGCTTTCGTGGCCGCCGG
GCCGCTCGGTGGGACGGAAGCGTGTGGAGAGACCGCCAAGGGCTGTAGTCTGGGTCCGCGAGCAAGGTTG
CCCTGAACTGGGGGTTGGGGGGAGCGCAGCAAAATGGCGGCTGTTCCCGAGTCTTGAATGGAAGACGCTT
GTGAGGCGGGCTGTGAGGTCGTTGAAACAAGGTGGGGGGCATGGTGGGCGGCAAGAACCCAAGGTCTTGA
GGCCTTCGCTAATGCGGGAAAGCTCTTATTCGGGTGAGATGGGCTGGGGCACCATCTGGGGACCCTGACG
TGAAGTTTGTCACTGACTGGAGAACTCGGTTTGTCGTCTGTTGCGGGGGCGGCAGTTATGGCGGTGCCGT
TGGGCAGTGCACCCGTACCTTTGGGAGCGCGCGCCCTCGTCGTGTCGTGACGTCACCCGTTCTGTTGGCT
TATAATGCAGGGTGGGGCCACCTGCCGGTAGGTGTGCGGTAGGCTTTTCTCCGTCGCAGGACGCAGGGTT
CGGGCCTAGGGTAGGCTCTCCTGAATCGACAGGCGCCGGACCTCTGGTGAGGGGAGGGATAAGTGAGGCG
TCAGTTTCTTTGGTCGGTTTTATGTACCTATCTTCTTAAGTAGCTGAAGCTCCGGTTTTGAACTATGCGC
TCGGGGTTGGCGAGTGTGTTTTGTGAAGTTTTTTAGGCACCTTTTGAAATGTAATCATTTGGGTCAATAT
GTAATTTTCAGTGTTAGACTAGTAAATTGTCCGCTAAATTCTGGCCGTTTTTGGCTTTTTTGTTAGACAC
GCGTTTAATTAAGCCGCCACCATGGATGCTAAGTCACTGACTGCCTGGTCCCGGACACTGGTGACCTTCA
AGGATGTGTTTGTGGACTTCACCAGGGAGGAGTGGAAGCTGCTGGACACTGCTCAGCAGATCCTGTACAG
AAATGTGATGCTGGAGAACTATAAGAACCTGGTTTCCTTGGGTTATCAGCTTACTAAGCCAGATGTGATC
CTCCGGTTGGAGAAGGGAGAAGAGCCCTGGCTGGTGGAGAGAGAAATTCACCAAGAGACCCATCCTGATT
CAGAGACTGCATTTGAAATCAAATCATCAGTTCCGAAAAAGAAACGCAAAGTCCTCGAGGGAGGCGGTGG
AAGCGGCACCTGCAGGTCCCAGGTGCCATCTAAAGGCCGGATCTTTCTCGTCCAAGATGGCCAGGTTAGG
GATCCAGAGAAAGTGACAAAAGAGTTCAAACAGGGACTCTTTCTCCGGAAGTCATCCCTGTCCTCCAGGG
GGTGGACAATCGAGATCCTGAACTGCATTGACAAAATCGAGGGCTCCGAGTTTACGCTTGAGGACATGTA
CCGATTCGAGTCTGACCTTAAGAATATTTTCGTGAAGAACAATCACATCAAAGAAAAAATCCGCCAGCAG
CTGCAGATCCTCAGAGACAAAGAAATCATCGAGTTCAAAGGTAGGGGTAAGTACCGCAAGCTGTAAGCGG
CCGCACTCCTCAGGTGCAGGCTGCCTATCAGAAGGTGGTGGCTGGTGTGGCCAATGCCCTGGCTCACAAA
TACCACTGAGATCTTTTTCCCTCTGCCAAAAATTATGGGGACATCATGAAGCCCCTTGAGCATCTGACTT
CTGGCTAATAAAGGAAATTTATTTTCATTGCAATAGTGTGTTGGAATTTTTTGTGTCTCTCACTCGGAAG
GACATATGGGAGGGCAAATCATTTAAAACATCAGAATGAGTATTTGGTTTAGAGTTTGGCAACATATGCC
CATATGCTGGCTGCCATGAACAAAGGTTGGCTATAAAGAGGTCATCAGTATATGAAACAGCCCCCTGCTG
TCCATTCCTTATTCCATAGAAAAGCCTTGACTTGAGGTTAGATTTTTTTTATATTTTGTTTTGTGTTATT
TTTTTCTTTAACATCCCTAAAATTTTCCTTACATGTTTTACTAGCCAGATTTTTCCTCCTCTCCTGACTA
CTCCCAGTCATAGCTGTCCCTCTTCTCTTATGGAGATCCCTCGACCTGCAGCCCAAGCTTGGCGTAATCA
TGGTCATAGCTGTTTCCTGTGTGAAATTGTTATCCGCTCACAATTCCACACAACATACGAGCCGGAAGCA
TAAAGTGTAAAGCCTGGGGTGCCTAATGAGTGAGCTAACTCACATTAATTGCGTTGCGCTCACTGCCCGC
TTTCCAGTCGGGAAACCTGTCGTGCCAGCGGATCCGCATCTCAATTAGTCAGCAACCATAGTCCCGCCCC
TAACTCCGCCCAGTTCCGCCCATTCTCCGCCCCATGGCTGACTAATTTTTTTTATTTATGCAGAGGCCGA
GGCCGCCTCGGCCTCTGAGCTATTCCAGAAGTAGTGAGGAGGCTTTTTTGGAGGCCTAGGCTTTTGCAAA
AAGCTAACTTGTTTATTGCAGCTTATAATGGTTACAAATAAAGCAATAGCATCACAAATTTCACAAATAA
AGCATTTTTTTCACTGCATTCTAGTTGTGGTTTGTCCAAACTCATCAATGTATCTTATCATGTCTGGATC
CGCTGCATTAATGAATCGGCCAACGCGCGGGGAGAGGCGGTTTGCGTATTGGGCGCTCTTCCGCTTCCTC
GCTCACTGACTCGCTGCGCTCGGTCGTTCGGCTGCGGCGAGCGGTATCAGCTCACTCAAAGGCGGTAATA
CGGTTATCCACAGAATCAGGGGATAACGCAGGAAAGAACATGTGAGCAAAAGGCCAGCAAAAGGCCAGGA
ACCGTAAAAAGGCCGCGTTGCTGGCGTTTTTCCATAGGCTCCGCCCCCCTGACGAGCATCACAAAAATCG
ACGCTCAAGTCAGAGGTGGCGAAACCCGACAGGACTATAAAGATACCAGGCGTTTCCCCCTGGAAGCTCC
CTCGTGCGCTCTCCTGTTCCGACCCTGCCGCTTACCGGATACCTGTCCGCCTTTCTCCCTTCGGGAAGCG
TGGCGCTTTCTCATAGCTCACGCTGTAGGTATCTCAGTTCGGTGTAGGTCGTTCGCTCCAAGCTGGGCTG
TGTGCACGAACCCCCCGTTCAGCCCGACCGCTGCGCCTTATCCGGTAACTATCGTCTTGAGTCCAACCCG
GTAAGACACGACTTATCGCCACTGGCAGCAGCCACTGGTAACAGGATTAGCAGAGCGAGGTATGTAGGCG
GTGCTACAGAGTTCTTGAAGTGGTGGCCTAACTACGGCTACACTAGAAGAACAGTATTTGGTATCTGCGC
TCTGCTGAAGCCAGTTACCTTCGGAAAAAGAGTTGGTAGCTCTTGATCCGGCAAACAAACCACCGCTGGT
AGCGGTGGTTTTTTTGTTTGCAAGCAGCAGATTACGCGCAGAAAAAAAGGATCTCAAGAAGATCCTTTGA
TCTTTTCTACGGGGTCTGACGCTCAGTGGAACGAAAACTCACGTTAAGGGATTTTGGTCATGAGATTATC
